>Addgene plasmid #78822 | pEGFP-N2-RIPK3 | addgene partial sequence | sequence record 149821 | CMV-F 5'-CGCAAATGGGCGGTAGGCGTG-3'
TGAACCGTCAGATCCGCTAGCGCTACCGGACTCAGATCTCGAGAATGTCGTGCGTCAAGTTATGGCCCAG
CGGTGCCCCCGCCCCCTTGGTGTCCATCGAGGAACTGGAGAACCAGGAGCTCGTCGGCAAAGGCGGGTTC
GGCACAGTGTTCCGGGCGCAACATAGGAAGTGGGGCTACGATGTGGCGGTCAAGATCGTAAACTCGAAGG
CGATATCCAGGGAGGTCAAGGCCATGGCAAGTCTGGATAACGAGTTTGTGCTGCGCCTAGAAGGGGTTAT
CGAGAAGGTGAACTGGGACCAAGATCCCAAGCCGGCTCTGGTGACTAAATTCATGGAGAACGGCTCCTTG
TCGGGGCTGCTGCAGTCCCAGTGCCCTCGGCCCTGGCCGCTCCTTTGCCGCCTGCTGAAAGAAGTGGTGC
TTGGGATGTTTTACCTGCACGACCAGAACCCGGTGCTCCTGCACCGGGACCTCAAGCCATCCAACGTCCT
GCTGGACCCAGAGCTGCACGTCAAGCTGGCAGATTTTGGCCTGTCCACATTTCAGGGAGGCTCACAGTCA
GGGACAGGGTCCGGGGAGCCAGGGGGCACCCTGGGCTACTTGGCCCCAGAACTGTTTGTTAACGTAAACC
GGAAGGCCTCCACAGCCAGTGACGTCTACAGCTTCGGGATCCTAATGTGGGCAGTGCTTGCTGGAAGAGA
AGTTGAGTTGCCAACCGAACCATCACTCGTGTACGAAGCAGTGTGCAACAGGCAGAACCGGCCTTCATTG
GCTGAGCTGCCCCAAGCCGGGCCTGAGACTCCCGGCTTAGAAGGACTGAAGGAGCTAATGCAGCTCTGCT
GGAGCAGTGAGCCCAAGGACAGACCCTCCTTCCAGGAATGCCTACCAAAAACTGATGAAGTCTTCCAGAT
GGTGGAGAACAATATGAATGCTGCTGTCTCCACGGTAAAGGATTTCCTGTCTCAGCTCAGGAGCAGCAAT
A
