>Addgene plasmid #78822 | pEGFP-N2-RIPK3 | addgene partial sequence | sequence record 149825 | EGFP-N 5'-CGTCGCCGTCCAGCTCGACCAG-3'
CTCGCCCTTGCTACCATGGTGGCGACCGGCCGGTGGATCCCGGGCCCGCGGTACCGTCGACTGCAGAATT
CTTTCCCGCTATGATTATACCAACCCTGTGGCCTGCTCCAGGCTTCAGGATCTTTAGGGCCTTCTTGCGA
ACCTACTGGTGGGGGGTGCTGCAAGCCCCTCCCCTTGCCCGAAGGTGCCAAGCCCCATGTGGGCAAGGCA
GTTGTCTGTTGCATAGTCAAGTAGTTGTTGTCTCCAACTTGCACCCCAGAGCAGTTGTATATGTTAACGA
GCGGTCGCCCTGTTACTGGATTTGGCTCCGGGGTCCTGCAGGACCAGTTCATGCCTTGTCTCTCAGCCCC
CTGATTCCCTCGGGGTCCAGGACTTGGTGTTCCAGTTGAGGTAGGGCTGGGCATCTGGTTTCTGAAAGTT
GAGGTCTCTGGAGTCTGGGGAGGTTGGGCCATCGAATCTGAAGATGTGCCTGCTGTCCAGGCTTGTGGAA
CCTGCTCCTCTTGTGCCCTGCTCCTCTTGGTAAGGCTCGGGCATTTTTTAGGAACAGAGCTGGGAGGCTC
CTCTAGATTCAGTTTGTTTAGCCACTCAGAAACCATGACATCATTACGAGAGTGCTGGTTTTCTATGGTT
CTCCTAAAGCCATCCATTTCTGTCCCTCCTTGGCCTGACTCTGGGATAGAAAATCTCCTATTGCTGCTCC
TGAGCTGAGACAGGAAATCCTTTACCGTGGAGACAGCAGCATTCATATTGTTCTCCACCATCTGGAAGAC
TTCATCAGTTTTTGGTAGGCATTCCTGGAAGGAGGGTCTGTCCTTGGGCTCACTGCTCCA
