[The description below was written by a language model from this plasmid's Addgene catalogue record.]
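Description:
pEGFP-N2-RIPK3 is a mammalian expression plasmid built on the pEGFP-N2 backbone, in which human RIPK3 (receptor-interacting serine/threonine kinase 3, also known as RIP3) is fused at its C terminus to the green fluorescent protein supplied by the vector. Expression of the fusion is driven by the CMV promoter, a strong constitutive promoter suited to transient transfection of a wide range of mammalian cell lines. Because the fluorescent tag lies downstream of the cloning region in N-series EGFP vectors, the RIPK3 coding sequence must be in frame with GFP and lack its own stop codon for the fusion to be produced. The record notes that the insert was introduced by restriction enzyme cloning, but the 5′ and 3′ sites used are not stated. In bacteria the plasmid is maintained at high copy number under kanamycin selection. No feature table accompanies the record, so the origin of replication, polyadenylation signal and any mammalian selection marker are not documented here.

The stated purpose is to detect the localization of RIPK3 protein in live mammalian cells, with GFP fluorescence reporting where the kinase resides without fixation or antibody staining. RIPK3 is a central mediator of necroptosis, and the associated study concerns control of this pathway through ubiquitylation- and lysosome-dependent degradation of RIPK3. This fits the use of the fusion to follow RIPK3 distribution and abundance by fluorescence microscopy. The tag could also allow detection with anti-GFP reagents, although the record does not describe that use.
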