Addgene plasmid #78822: pEGFP-N2-RIPK3
Purpose: To detect localization of RIPK3 protein in live mammalian cells
Depositing lab: Jaewhan Song. Depositing organization: Yonsei University. Publication: CHIP controls necroptosis through ubiquitylation- and lysosome-dependent degradation of RIPK3. Seo J, Lee EW, Sung H, Seong D, Dondelinger Y, Shin J, Jeong M, Lee HK, Kim JH, Han SY, Lee C, Seong JK, Vandenabeele P, Song J. Nat Cell Biol. 2016 Mar;18(3):291-302. doi: 10.1038/ncb3314. Epub 2016 Feb 22. PubMed 26900751.
Backbone
  Vector backbone: pEGFP-N2
  Vector type: Mammalian Expression
Growth in bacteria
  Bacterial resistance: Kanamycin, 50 μg/mL
  Growth temperature: 37°C
  Growth strain: DH5alpha
  Copy number: High Copy
Gene/Insert
  Gene/Insert name: RIPK3
  Species: H. sapiens (human)
  Entrez Gene: RIPK3 (a.k.a. RIP3)
  Promoter: CMV
  Tag / fusion protein: GFP (C terminal on backbone)
  Cloning method: Restriction Enzyme; 5′ cloning site unknown (unknown if destroyed); 3′ cloning site unknown (unknown if destroyed)
  Sequencing primers: 5′ CMV-F; 3′ EGFP-N
Terms and licenses: Academic/Nonprofit Terms; Industry Terms: Not Available to Industry
How to cite: pEGFP-N2-RIPK3 was a gift from Jaewhan Song (Addgene plasmid # 78822 ; http://n2t.net/addgene:78822 ; RRID:Addgene_78822)
